>Addgene plasmid #171122 | pLVX-TetOne-Puro-p21 | addgene full sequence | sequence record 336793 | Addgene NGS Result
TGGAAGGGCTAATTCACTCCCAAAGAAGACAAGATATCCTTGATCTGTGGATCTACCACACACAAGGCTA
CTTCCCTGATTAGCAGAACTACACACCAGGGCCAGGGGTCAGATATCCACTGACCTTTGGATGGTGCTAC
AAGCTAGTACCAGTTGAGCCAGATAAGGTAGAAGAGGCCAATAAAGGAGAGAACACCAGCTTGTTACACC
CTGTGAGCCTGCATGGGATGGATGACCCGGAGAGAGAAGTGTTAGAGTGGAGGTTTGACAGCCGCCTAGC
ATTTCATCACGTGGCCCGAGAGCTGCATCCGGAGTACTTCAAGAACTGCTGATATCGAGCTTGCTACAAG
GGACTTTCCGCTGGGGACTTTCCAGGGAGGCGTGGCCTGGGCGGGACTGGGGAGTGGCGAGCCCTCAGAT
CCTGCATATAAGCAGCTGCTTTTTGCCTGTACTGGGTCTCTCTGGTTAGACCAGATCTGAGCCTGGGAGC
TCTCTGGCTAACTAGGGAACCCACTGCTTAAGCCTCAATAAAGCTTGCCTTGAGTGCTTCAAGTAGTGTG
TGCCCGTCTGTTGTGTGACTCTGGTAACTAGAGATCCCTCAGACCCTTTTAGTCAGTGTGGAAAATCTCT
AGCAGTGGCGCCCGAACAGGGACTTGAAAGCGAAAGGGAAACCAGAGGAGCTCTCTCGACGCAGGACTCG
GCTTGCTGAAGCGCGCACGGCAAGAGGCGAGGGGCGGCGACTGGTGAGTACGCCAAAAATTTTGACTAGC
GGAGGCTAGAAGGAGAGAGATGGGTGCGAGAGCGTCAGTATTAAGCGGGGGAGAATTAGATCGCGATGGG
AAAAAATTCGGTTAAGGCCAGGGGGAAAGAAAAAATATAAATTAAAACATATAGTATGGGCAAGCAGGGA
GCTAGAACGATTCGCAGTTAATCCTGGCCTGTTAGAAACATCAGAAGGCTGTAGACAAATACTGGGACAG
CTACAACCATCCCTTCAGACAGGATCAGAAGAACTTAGATCATTATATAATACAGTAGCAACCCTCTATT
GTGTGCATCAAAGGATAGAGATAAAAGACACCAAGGAAGCTTTAGACAAGATAGAGGAAGAGCAAAACAA
AAGTAAGACCACCGCACAGCAAGCGGCCGGCCGCTGATCTTCAGACCTGGAGGAGGAGATATGAGGGACA
ATTGGAGAAGTGAATTATATAAATATAAAGTAGTAAAAATTGAACCATTAGGAGTAGCACCCACCAAGGC
AAAGAGAAGAGTGGTGCAGAGAGAAAAAAGAGCAGTGGGAATAGGAGCTTTGTTCCTTGGGTTCTTGGGA
GCAGCAGGAAGCACTATGGGCGCAGCGTCAATGACGCTGACGGTACAGGCCAGACAATTATTGTCTGGTA
TAGTGCAGCAGCAGAACAATTTGCTGAGGGCTATTGAGGCGCAACAGCATCTGTTGCAACTCACAGTCTG
GGGCATCAAGCAGCTCCAGGCAAGAATCCTGGCTGTGGAAAGATACCTAAAGGATCAACAGCTCCTGGGG
ATTTGGGGTTGCTCTGGAAAACTCATTTGCACCACTGCTGTGCCTTGGAATGCTAGTTGGAGTAATAAAT
CTCTGGAACAGATTTGGAATCACACGACCTGGATGGAGTGGGACAGAGAAATTAACAATTACACAAGCTT
AATACACTCCTTAATTGAAGAATCGCAAAACCAGCAAGAAAAGAATGAACAAGAATTATTGGAATTAGAT
AAATGGGCAAGTTTGTGGAATTGGTTTAACATAACAAATTGGCTGTGGTATATAAAATTATTCATAATGA
TAGTAGGAGGCTTGGTAGGTTTAAGAATAGTTTTTGCTGTACTTTCTATAGTGAATAGAGTTAGGCAGGG
ATATTCACCATTATCGTTTCAGACCCACCTCCCAACCCCGAGGGGACCCGACAGGCCCGAAGGAATAGAA
GAAGAAGGTGGAGAGAGAGACAGAGACAGATCCATTCGATTAGTGAACGGATCTCGACGGTATCGCCTTT
AAAAGAAAAGGGGGGATTGGGGGGTACAGTGCAGGGGAAAGAATAGTAGACATAATAGCAACAGACATAC
AAACTAAAGAATTACAAAAACAAATTACAAAAATTCAAAATTTTCGGGTTTATTACAGGGACAGCAGAGA
TCCAGTTTATCGACTTAACTTGTTTATTGCAGCTTATAATGGTTACAAATAAGGCAATAGCATCACAAAT
TTCACAAATAAGGCATTTTTTTCACTGCATTCTAGTTTTGGTTTGTCCAAACTCATCAATGTATCTTATC
ATGTCTGGATCTCAAATCCCTCGGAAGCTGCGCCTGTCTTAGGTTGGAGTGATACATTTTTATCACTTTT
ACCCGTCTTTGGATTAGGCAGTAGCTCTGACGGCCCTCCTGTCTTAGGTTAGTGAAAAATGTCACTCTCT
TACCCGTCATTGGCTGTCCAGCTTAGCTCGCAGGGGAGGTGGTCTGGATCCGCCGGCACCGGTTTAGGGC
TTCCTCTTGGAGAAGATCAGCCGGCGTTTGGAGTGGTAGAAATCTGTCATGCTGGTCTGCCGCCGTTTTC
GACCCTGAGAGTCTCCAGGTCCACCTGGGGACCCTTCAGCCTGCTCCCCTGAGCGAGGCACAAGGGTACA
AGACAGTGACAGGTCCACATGGTCTTCCTCTGCTGTCCCCTGCAGCAGAGCAGGTGAGGTGCCAGGCCGC
CTGCCTCCTCCCAACTCATCCCGGCCTCGCCGGGGCCCCGTGGGAAGGTAGAGCTTGGGCAGGCCAAGGC
CCCGCACACGCTCCCAGGCGAAGTCACCCTCCAGTGGTGTCTCGGTGACAAAGTCGAAGTTCCATCGCTC
ACGGGCCTCCTGGATGCAGCCCGCCATTAGCGCATCACAGTCGCGTCTCAGCTGCTCGCTGTCCACTGGG
CCGAAGAGGCGGCGGCAGGCCTTGCTGCCGCATGGGTTCTGACGGACATCCCCAGCCGGTTCTGACATGC
CGAATTCTTTACGAGGGTAGGAAGTGGTACGGAAAGTTGGTATAAGACAAAAGTGTTGTGGAATTGAAGT
TTACTCAAAAAATCAGCACTCTTTTATAGGCGCCCTGGTTTACATAAGCAAAGCTTATACGTTCTCTATC
ACTGATAGGGAGTAAACTGGATATACGTTCTCTATCACTGATAGGGAGTAAACTGTAGATACGTTCTCTA
TCACTGATAGGGAGTAAACTGGTCATACGTTCTCTATCACTGATAGGGAGTAAACTCCTTATACGTTCTC
TATCACTGATAGGGAGTAAAGTCTGCATACGTTCTCTATCACTGATAGGGAGTAAACTCTTCATACGTTC
TCTATCACTGATAGGGAGTAAACTCGAGGTGATAATTCCACGGGGTTGGGGTTGCGCCTTTTCCAAGGCA
GCCCTGGGTTTGCGCAGGGACGCGGCTGCTCTGGGCGTGGTTCCGGGAAACGCAGCGGCGCCGACCCTGG
GTCTCGCACATTCTTCACGTCCGTTCGCAGCGTCACCCGGATCTTCGCCGCTACCCTTGTGGGCCCCCCG
GCGACGCTTCCTGCTCCGCCCCTAAGTCGGGAAGGTTCCTTGCGGTTCGCGGCGTGCCGGACGTGACAAA
CGGAAGCCGCACGTCTCACTAGTACCCTCGCAGACGGACAGCGCCAGGGAGCAATGGCAGCGCGCCGACC
GCGATGGGCTGTGGCCAATAGCGGCTGCTCAGCAGGGCGCGCCGAGAGCAGCGGCCGGGAAGGGGCGGTG
CGGGAGGCGGGGTGTGGGGCGGTAGTGTGGGCCCTGTTCCTGCCCGCGCGGTGTTCCGCATTCTGCAAGC
CTCCGGAGCGCACGTCGGCAGTCGGCTCCCTCGTTGACCGAATCACCGACCTCTCTCCCCAGGGGGATCA
TCGAATTACCATGTCTAGACTGGACAAGAGCAAAGTCATAAACTCTGCTCTGGAATTACTCAATGGAGTC
GGTATCGAAGGCCTGACGACAAGGAAACTCGCTCAAAAGCTGGGAGTTGAGCAGCCTACCCTGTACTGGC
ACGTGAAGAACAAGCGGGCCCTGCTCGATGCCCTGCCAATCGAGATGCTGGACAGGCATCATACCCACTC
CTGCCCCCTGGAAGGCGAGTCATGGCAAGACTTTCTGCGGAACAACGCCAAGTCATACCGCTGTGCTCTC
CTCTCACATCGCGACGGGGCTAAAGTGCATCTCGGCACCCGCCCAACAGAGAAACAGTACGAAACCCTGG
AAAATCAGCTCGCGTTCCTGTGTCAGCAAGGCTTCTCCCTGGAGAACGCACTGTACGCTCTGTCCGCCGT
GGGCCACTTTACACTGGGCTGCGTATTGGAGGAACAGGAGCATCAAGTAGCAAAAGAGGAAAGAGAGACA
CCTACCACCGATTCTATGCCCCCACTTCTGAAACAAGCAATTGAGCTGTTCGACCGGCAGGGAGCCGAAC
CTGCCTTCCTTTTCGGCCTGGAACTAATCATATGTGGCCTGGAGAAACAGCTAAAGTGCGAAAGCGGCGG
GCCGACCGACGCCCTTGACGATTTTGACTTAGACATGCTCCCAGCCGATGCCCTTGACGACTTTGACCTT
GATATGCTGCCTGCTGACGCTCTTGACGATTTTGACCTTGACATGCTCCCCGGGTAAACGCGCGAATGTG
TGTCAGTTAGGGTGTGGAAAGTCCCCAGGCTCCCCAGCAGGCAGAAGTATGCAAAGCATGCATCTCAATT
AGTCAGCAACCAGGTGTGGAAAGTCCCCAGGCTCCCCAGCAGGCAGAAGTATGCAAAGCATGCATCTCAA
TTAGTCAGCAACCATAGTCCCGCCCCTAACTCCGCCCATCCCGCCCCTAACTCCGCCCAGTTCCGCCCAT
TCTCCGCCCCATGGCTGACTAATTTTTTTTATTTATGCAGAGGCCGAGGCCGCCTCGGCCTCTGAGCTAT
TCCAGAAGTAGTGAGGAGGCTTTTTTGGAGGCCTAGGCTTTTGCAAAACGCGACCATGACCGAGTACAAG
CCCACGGTGCGCCTCGCCACCCGCGACGACGTCCCCCGGGCCGTACGCACCCTCGCCGCCGCGTTCGCCG
ACTACCCCGCCACGCGCCACACCGTCGACCCGGACCGCCACATCGAGCGGGTCACCGAGCTGCAAGAACT
CTTCCTCACGCGCGTCGGGCTCGACATCGGCAAGGTGTGGGTCGCGGACGACGGCGCCGCGGTGGCGGTC
TGGACCACGCCGGAGAGCGTCGAAGCGGGGGCGGTGTTCGCCGAGATCGGCCCGCGCATGGCCGAGTTGA
GCGGTTCCCGGCTGGCCGCGCAGCAACAGATGGAAGGCCTCCTGGCGCCGCACCGGCCCAAGGAGCCCGC
GTGGTTCCTGGCCACCGTCGGCGTCTCGCCCGACCACCAGGGCAAGGGTCTGGGCAGCGCCGTCGTGCTC
CCCGGAGTGGAGGCGGCCGAGCGCGCCGGGGTGCCCGCCTTCCTGGAGACCTCCGCGCCCCGCAACCTCC
CCTTCTACGAGCGGCTCGGCTTCACCGTCACCGCCGACGTCGAGGTGCCCGAAGGACCGCGCACCTGGTG
CATGACCCGCAAGCCCGGTGCCTGAACGCGTCTGGAACAATCAACCTCTGGATTACAAAATTTGTGAAAG
ATTGACTGGTATTCTTAACTATGTTGCTCCTTTTACGCTATGTGGATACGCTGCTTTAATGCCTTTGTAT
CATGCTATTGCTTCCCGTATGGCTTTCATTTTCTCCTCCTTGTATAAATCCTGGTTGCTGTCTCTTTATG
AGGAGTTGTGGCCCGTTGTCAGGCAACGTGGCGTGGTGTGCACTGTGTTTGCTGACGCAACCCCCACTGG
TTGGGGCATTGCCACCACCTGTCAGCTCCTTTCCGGGACTTTCGCTTTCCCCCTCCCTATTGCCACGGCG
GAACTCATCGCCGCCTGCCTTGCCCGCTGCTGGACAGGGGCTCGGCTGTTGGGCACTGACAATTCCGTGG
TGTTGTCGGGGAAGCTGACGTCCTTTCCATGGCTGCTCGCCTGTGTTGCCACCTGGATTCTGCGCGGGAC
GTCCTTCTGCTACGTCCCTTCGGCCCTCAATCCAGCGGACCTTCCTTCCCGCGGCCTGCTGCCGGCTCTG
CGGCCTCTTCCGCGTCTTCGCCTTCGCCCTCAGACGAGTCGGATCTCCCTTTGGGCCGCCTCCCCGCCTG
GAATTAATTCTGCAGTCGAGACCTAGAAAAACATGGAGCAATCACAAGTAGCAATACAGCAGCTACCAAT
GCTGATTGTGCCTGGCTAGAAGCACAAGAGGAGGAGGAGGTGGGTTTTCCAGTCACACCTCAGGTACCTT
TAAGACCAATGACTTACAAGGCAGCTGTAGATCTTAGCCACTTTTTAAAAGAAAAGAGGGGACTGGAAGG
GCTAATTCACTCCCAACGAAGACAAGATATCCTTGATCTGTGGATCTACCACACACAAGGCTACTTCCCT
GATTAGCAGAACTACACACCAGGGCCAGGGGTCAGATATCCACTGACCTTTGGATGGTGCTACAAGCTAG
TACCAGTTGAGCCAGATAAGGTAGAAGAGGCCAATAAAGGAGAGAACACCAGCTTGTTACACCCTGTGAG
CCTGCATGGGATGGATGACCCGGAGAGAGAAGTGTTAGAGTGGAGGTTTGACAGCCGCCTAGCATTTCAT
CACGTGGCCCGAGAGCTGCATCCGGAGTACTTCAAGAACTGCTGATATCGAGCTTGCTACAAGGGACTTT
CCGCTGGGGACTTTCCAGGGAGGCGTGGCCTGGGCGGGACTGGGGAGTGGCGAGCCCTCAGATCCTGCAT
ATAAGCAGCTGCTTTTTGCCTGTACTGGGTCTCTCTGGTTAGACCAGATCTGAGCCTGGGAGCTCTCTGG
CTAACTAGGGAACCCACTGCTTAAGCCTCAATAAAGCTTGCCTTGAGTGCTTCAAGTAGTGTGTGCCCGT
CTGTTGTGTGACTCTGGTAACTAGAGATCCCTCAGACCCTTTTAGTCAGTGTGGAAAATCTCTAGCAGTA
GTAGTTCATGTCATCTTATTATTCAGTATTTATAACTTGCAAAGAAATGAATATCAGAGAGTGAGAGGCC
TTGACATTGCTAGCGTTTACCGTCGACCTCTAGCTAGAGCTTGGCGTAATCATGGTCATAGCTGTTTCCT
GTGTGAAATTGTTATCCGCTCACAATTCCACACAACATACGAGCCGGAAGCATAAAGTGTAAAGCCTGGG
GTGCCTAATGAGTGAGCTAACTCACATTAATTGCGTTGCGCTCACTGCCCGCTTTCCAGTCGGGAAACCT
GTCGTGCCAGCTGCATTAATGAATCGGCCAACGCGCGGGGAGAGGCGGTTTGCGTATTGGGCGCTCTTCC
GCTTCCTCGCTCACTGACTCGCTGCGCTCGGTCGTTCGGCTGCGGCGAGCGGTATCAGCTCACTCAAAGG
CGGTAATACGGTTATCCACAGAATCAGGGGATAACGCAGGAAAGAACATGTGAGCAAAAGGCCAGCAAAA
GGCCAGGAACCGTAAAAAGGCCGCGTTGCTGGCGTTTTTCCATAGGCTCCGCCCCCCTGACGAGCATCAC
AAAAATCGACGCTCAAGTCAGAGGTGGCGAAACCCGACAGGACTATAAAGATACCAGGCGTTTCCCCCTG
GAAGCTCCCTCGTGCGCTCTCCTGTTCCGACCCTGCCGCTTACCGGATACCTGTCCGCCTTTCTCCCTTC
GGGAAGCGTGGCGCTTTCTCATAGCTCACGCTGTAGGTATCTCAGTTCGGTGTAGGTCGTTCGCTCCAAG
CTGGGCTGTGTGCACGAACCCCCCGTTCAGCCCGACCGCTGCGCCTTATCCGGTAACTATCGTCTTGAGT
CCAACCCGGTAAGACACGACTTATCGCCACTGGCAGCAGCCACTGGTAACAGGATTAGCAGAGCGAGGTA
TGTAGGCGGTGCTACAGAGTTCTTGAAGTGGTGGCCTAACTACGGCTACACTAGAAGAACAGTATTTGGT
ATCTGCGCTCTGCTGAAGCCAGTTACCTTCGGAAAAAGAGTTGGTAGCTCTTGATCCGGCAAACAAACCA
CCGCTGGTAGCGGTGGTTTTTTTGTTTGCAAGCAGCAGATTACGCGCAGAAAAAAAGGATCTCAAGAAGA
TCCTTTGATCTTTTCTACGGGGTCTGACGCTCAGTGGAACGAAAACTCACGTTAAGGGATTTTGGTCATG
AGATTATCAAAAAGGATCTTCACCTAGATCCTTTTAAATTAAAAATGAAGTTTTAAATCAATCTAAAGTA
TATATGAGTAAACTTGGTCTGACAGTTACCAATGCTTAATCAGTGAGGCACCTATCTCAGCGATCTGTCT
ATTTCGTTCATCCATAGTTGCCTGACTCCCCGTCGTGTAGATAACTACGATACGGGAGGGCTTACCATCT
GGCCCCAGTGCTGCAATGATACCGCGAGACCCACGCTCACCGGCTCCAGATTTATCAGCAATAAACCAGC
CAGCCGGAAGGGCCGAGCGCAGAAGTGGTCCTGCAACTTTATCCGCCTCCATCCAGTCTATTAATTGTTG
CCGGGAAGCTAGAGTAAGTAGTTCGCCAGTTAATAGTTTGCGCAACGTTGTTGCCATTGCTACAGGCATC
GTGGTGTCACGCTCGTCGTTTGGTATGGCTTCATTCAGCTCCGGTTCCCAACGATCAAGGCGAGTTACAT
GATCCCCCATGTTGTGCAAAAAAGCGGTTAGCTCCTTCGGTCCTCCGATCGTTGTCAGAAGTAAGTTGGC
CGCAGTGTTATCACTCATGGTTATGGCAGCACTGCATAATTCTCTTACTGTCATGCCATCCGTAAGATGC
TTTTCTGTGACTGGTGAGTACTCAACCAAGTCATTCTGAGAATAGTGTATGCGGCGACCGAGTTGCTCTT
GCCCGGCGTCAATACGGGATAATACCGCGCCACATAGCAGAACTTTAAAAGTGCTCATCATTGGAAAACG
TTCTTCGGGGCGAAAACTCTCAAGGATCTTACCGCTGTTGAGATCCAGTTCGATGTAACCCACTCGTGCA
CCCAACTGATCTTCAGCATCTTTTACTTTCACCAGCGTTTCTGGGTGAGCAAAAACAGGAAGGCAAAATG
CCGCAAAAAAGGGAATAAGGGCGACACGGAAATGTTGAATACTCATACTCTTCCTTTTTCAATATTATTG
AAGCATTTATCAGGGTTATTGTCTCATGAGCGGATACATATTTGAATGTATTTAGAAAAATAAACAAATA
GGGGTTCCGCGCACATTTCCCCGAAAAGTGCCACCTGACGTCGACGGATCGGGAGATCAACTTGTTTATT
GCAGCTTATAATGGTTACAAATAAAGCAATAGCATCACAAATTTCACAAATAAAGCATTTTTTTCACTGC
ATTCTAGTTGTGGTTTGTCCAAACTCATCAATGTATCTTATCATGTCTGGATCAACTGGATAACTCAAGC
TAACCAAAATCATCCCAAACTTCCCACCCCATACCCTATTACCACTGCCAATTACCTGTGGTTTCATTTA
CTCTAAACCTGTGATTCCTCTGAATTATTTTCATTTTAAAGAAATTGTATTTGTTAAATATGTACTACAA
ACTTAGTAGT
Features (pLannotate 1.2.2; 25 found; start..end, strand, type, name):
    377..634     +  LTR            5' LTR (truncated): truncated 5' long terminal repeat (LTR) from HIV-1
    681..806     +  misc_feature   HIV-1 Ψ: packaging signal of human immunodeficiency virus type 1
    790..1128    +  CDS            HIV-1 gag (fragment): gag protein from human immunodeficiency virus 1; gag
   1303..1536    +  misc_feature   RRE: The Rev response element (RRE) of HIV-1 allows for Rev-dependent mRNA export from the nucleus to the cytoplasm.
   1913..2013    +  CDS            Rev (fragment): human immunodeficiency virus 1 (HIV-1) Rev protein; rev; enhances nuclear export of unspliced and incompletely spliced viral mRNAs
   2028..2143    +  misc_feature   cPPT/CTS: central polypurine tract and central termination sequence of HIV-1 (lacking the first T)
   2187..2321    +  polyA_signal   SV40 poly(A) signal: SV40 polyadenylation signal
   2514..3008    -  CDS            p21: human cyclin-dependent kinase inhibitor 1A; Homo sapiens CDKN1A; mediates p53-dependent arrest in the G1 phase of the cell cycle
   3018..3385    -  promoter       TRE3GS promoter: 3rd-generation Tet-responsive promoter that can be activated by binding of Tet-On® 3G, modified to eliminate binding sites for endogenous mammalian transcription factors
   3402..3912    +  promoter       hPGK promoter: human phosphoglycerate kinase 1 promoter
   3931..4677    +  CDS            Tet-On® 3G: modified rtTA protein that binds tightly to promoters containing the tet operator in the presence of doxycycline
   4688..5017    +  promoter       SV40 promoter: SV40 enhancer and early promoter
   5026..5625    +  CDS            PuroR: puromycin N-acetyltransferase; pac from Streptomyces alboniger; confers resistance to puromycin
   5639..6227    +  misc_feature   WPRE: woodchuck hepatitis virus posttranscriptional regulatory element
   6244..6762    +  CDS            nef (fragment): NEF_HV1BR - Experimental evidence at protein level: Swiss-Prot protein existence level 1. Extracellular Nef protein targets CD4(+) T-lymphocytes for apoptosis by interacting with CXCR4 surface receptors (PubMed:14990729). From Human immunodeficiency virus type 1 group M subtype B (isolate BRU/LAI) (HIV-1).
   6810..7067    +  LTR            5' LTR (truncated): truncated 5' long terminal repeat (LTR) from HIV-1
   7219..7235    -  protein_bind   lac operator: The lac repressor binds to the lac operator to inhibit transcription in E. coli. This inhibition can be relieved by adding lactose or isopropyl-β-D-thiogalactopyranoside (IPTG). lac repressor encoded by lacI
   7243..7273    -  promoter       lac promoter: promoter for the E. coli lac operon
   7288..7309    -  protein_bind   CAP binding site: CAP binding activates transcription in the presence of cAMP. E. coli catabolite activator protein
   7322..7414    -  CDS            lacI (fragment): lac repressor; lacI; The lac repressor binds to the lac operator to inhibit transcription in E. coli. This inhibition can be relieved by adding lactose or isopropyl-β-D-thiogalactopyranoside (IPTG).
   7597..8185    -  rep_origin     ori: high-copy-number ColE1/pMB1/pBR322/pUC origin of replication
   8356..9216    -  CDS            AmpR: β-lactamase; bla; confers resistance to ampicillin, carbenicillin, and related antibiotics
   9217..9321    -  promoter       AmpR promoter: bla
   9369..9503    +  polyA_signal   SV40 poly(A) signal: SV40 polyadenylation signal
   9670..329     +  CDS            nef (fragment) (across the origin): NEF_HV1BR - Experimental evidence at protein level: Swiss-Prot protein existence level 1. Extracellular Nef protein targets CD4(+) T-lymphocytes for apoptosis by interacting with CXCR4 surface receptors (PubMed:14990729). From Human immunodeficiency virus type 1 group M subtype B (isolate BRU/LAI) (HIV-1).
