[The description below was written by a language model from this plasmid's Addgene catalogue record and pLannotate feature annotations shown in this document.]
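Description:
pLVX-TetOne-Puro-p21 is an HIV-1-based lentiviral vector for doxycycline-inducible expression of human p21 (CDKN1A) in mammalian cells, built on the Clontech pLVX-TetOne-Puro all-in-one backbone. The 9,670 bp plasmid is propagated in E. coli through a high-copy ColE1/pUC-type origin with ampicillin resistance. The viral portion contains the flanking HIV-1 LTRs, the Ψ packaging signal with an adjoining gag fragment, the Rev response element for Rev-dependent nuclear export of the genomic RNA, the cPPT/CTS element and a WPRE upstream of the 3′ LTR to boost transcript stability and expression. The nef fragments annotated next to each LTR probably reflect overlapping LTR-adjacent HIV-1 sequence rather than an expressed gene.

The payload combines both halves of the Tet-On 3G system in one provirus. The 495 bp p21 coding sequence sits in the reverse orientation relative to the viral genome, driven by the TRE3GS promoter. An SV40 poly(A) signal lies just beyond the end of the p21 coding sequence, although it is annotated on the forward strand. Back-to-back with TRE3GS, the human PGK promoter constitutively expresses the Tet-On 3G transactivator in the forward direction, and a downstream SV40 promoter drives puromycin N-acetyltransferase for selection of transduced cells. In the presence of doxycycline, Tet-On 3G binds TRE3GS and switches on p21, a cyclin-dependent kinase inhibitor that mediates p53-dependent G1 arrest. The feature table annotates no epitope tag on the insert, although the depositor notes it was taken from an HA-p21 plasmid. The construct is suited to generating stable, puromycin-selected cell lines in which p21 expression can be induced on demand, and it was deposited with a study of chromosomal instability and resistance to anti-cancer therapies.
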