Addgene plasmid #171122: pLVX-TetOne-Puro-p21
Purpose: Doxycycline inducible expression of p21
Depositing lab: Jason Sheltzer. Depositing organization: Cold Spring Harbor Laboratory. Publication: Chromosomal instability accelerates the evolution of resistance to anti-cancer therapies. Lukow DA, Sausville EL, Suri P, Chunduri NK, Wieland A, Leu J, Smith JC, Girish V, Kumar AA, Kendall J, Wang Z, Storchova Z, Sheltzer JM. Dev Cell. 2021 Sep 13;56(17):2427-2439.e4. doi: 10.1016/j.devcel.2021.07.009. Epub 2021 Aug 4. PubMed 34352222.
Backbone
  Vector backbone: pLVX-TetOne-Puro
  Backbone manufacturer: Clontech
  Backbone size w/o insert (bp): 9175
  Total vector size (bp): 9670
  Vector type: Mammalian Expression, Lentiviral
  Selectable markers: Puromycin
Growth in bacteria
  Bacterial resistance: Ampicillin, 100 μg/mL
  Growth temperature: 37°C
  Growth strain: NEB Stable
  Copy number: Unknown
Gene/Insert
  Gene/Insert name: p21 (alt name: CDKN1A)
  Species: H. sapiens (human)
  Insert size (bp): 495
  Entrez Gene: CDKN1A (a.k.a. CAP20, CDKN1, CIP1, MDA-6, P21, SDI1, WAF1, p21CIP1)
  Promoter: TRE3GS
  Cloning method: Other
  Sequencing primers: 5′ n/a
Terms and licenses: Academic/Nonprofit Terms; Industry Terms: Not Available to Industry
Depositor comments: pLVX-TetOne-Puro backbone from pLVX-TetOne-Puro-hAXL (Plasmid #124797) p21 insert from pcDNA3-HA p21 (Plasmid #78782)
How to cite: pLVX-TetOne-Puro-p21 was a gift from Jason Sheltzer (Addgene plasmid # 171122 ; http://n2t.net/addgene:171122 ; RRID:Addgene_171122)
